>Addgene plasmid #15574 | GAL 25Q+ProCFPp303 | addgene partial sequence | sequence record 42686 | EGFP-N 5'-CGTCGCCGTCCAGCTCGACCAG-3'
CGCTCTCGCCCTTGCTCCCAGGGATCCAGGTCGGTGCAGAGGCTCCTCAGCCACAGCTGGGCCTGGAGGA
GGTGGAGGTGGAGGTGGAGGAGGTTGTGGCTGAGGCAGCAGAGGCTGTGCCTGTGGAGGAGGTTGAGGAA
GTTGAGGAGGTGGGGGTGGAGGGGGAGGTGGTGGCGGTTGTTGCTGTTGCTGCTGTTGTTGCTGTTGCTG
CTGTTGTTGCTGTTGCTGCTGTTGTTGCTGTTGCTGCTGTTGGAAGCTTTTGAGGGACTCGAAGGCCTTC
ATCAGCTTTTCCAGGGTCGCCATGGCGGTCGACCTCGAGGTCGACGGTATCGATAAGCTTGATATCGAAT
TCCTGCAGCCCGGGGGATCCACTAGTTCTAGAATCCGGGGTTTTTTCTCCTTGACGTTAAAGTATAGAGG
TATATTAACAATTTTTTGTTGATACTTTTATTACATTTGAATAAGAAGTAATACAAACCGAAAATGTTGA
AAGTATTAGTTAAAGTGGTTATGCAGTTTTTGCATTTATATATCTGTTAATAGATCAAAAATCATCGCTT
CGCTGATTAATTACCCCAGAAATAAGGCTAAAAAACTAATCGCATTATCATCCTATGGTTGTTAATTTGA
TTCGTTCATTTGAAGGTTTGTGGGGCCAGGTTACTGCCAATTTTTCCTCTTCATAACCATAAAAGCTAGT
ATTGTAGAATCTTTATTGTTCGGAGCAGTGCGGCGCGAGGCACATCTGCGTTTCAGGAACGCGACCGGTG
AAGACGAGGACGCACGGAGGAGAGTCTTCCTTCGGAGGGCTGTCACCCGCTCGGCGGCTTCTAATCCGTA
CTAAAGCTCCAATTCGCCCTATAGTGAGTCGTATT
