[The description below was written by a language model from this plasmid's Addgene catalogue record.]
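Description:
GAL 25Q+ProCFPp303 is a yeast expression plasmid built on the p303 Gal backbone. It carries the HIS3 auxotrophic marker for selection in histidine-auxotrophic yeast strains and an ampicillin resistance gene for propagation in E. coli, where it is recorded as low copy. The "303" designation suggests a pRS303-type integrating vector, which would lack a yeast replication origin and be maintained by insertion into the genome. However, the record does not state this, and no feature table is available to confirm the origins or other backbone elements.

The insert is a fragment of human huntingtin (HTT) with a polyglutamine tract of 25 residues, a length in the normal, non-pathogenic range. It retains the proline-rich region that natively follows the polyQ stretch. CFP is fused to the C terminus of the insert, so the protein's localisation and aggregation state can be followed by fluorescence microscopy. The exact boundaries of the HTT fragment are not given. The backbone name and the Gal1 sequencing primer indicate that expression is driven by a galactose-inducible GAL promoter, which would allow the fusion to be switched on by changing the carbon source.

The plasmid belongs to a set made to study how sequences flanking the polyglutamine tract influence polyQ toxicity in yeast. Within that set, the 25Q version with the proline-rich region would most plausibly serve as a short-repeat comparison for expanded-polyQ constructs and for variants lacking the proline-rich region. The CFP tag could also permit co-imaging with fusions carrying spectrally distinct fluorescent proteins.
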