Addgene plasmid #15574: GAL 25Q+ProCFPp303
Depositing lab: Susan Lindquist. Depositing organization: Whitehead Institute for Biomedical Research. Publication: Flanking sequences profoundly alter polyglutamine toxicity in yeast. Duennwald ML, Jagadish S, Muchowski PJ, Lindquist S. Proc Natl Acad Sci U S A. 2006 Jul 18. 103(29):11045-50. 10.1073/pnas.0604547103 PubMed 16832050.
Backbone
  Vector backbone: p303 Gal
  Vector type: Yeast Expression
  Selectable markers: HIS3
Growth in bacteria
  Bacterial resistance: Ampicillin, 100 μg/mL
  Growth temperature: 37°C
  Growth strain: DH5alpha
  Copy number: Low Copy
Gene/Insert
  Gene/Insert name: htt25Q + Pro (alt name: htt 25Q)
  Species: H. sapiens (human)
  Mutation: Proline-rich region present
  GenBank ID: NM_002111
  Entrez Gene: HTT (a.k.a. HD, IT15, LOMARS)
  Tag / fusion protein: CFP (C terminal on insert)
  Cloning method: Restriction Enzyme
  Sequencing primers: 5′ Gal1; 3′ EGFP-N
Terms and licenses: Academic/Nonprofit Terms; Industry Terms: Not Available to Industry
Depositor comments: Figure 1, I in article. Lindquist lab number: 7570
How to cite: GAL 25Q+ProCFPp303 was a gift from Susan Lindquist (Addgene plasmid # 15574 ; http://n2t.net/addgene:15574 ; RRID:Addgene_15574)
